>Addgene plasmid #101910 | pET_BGL1 | addgene full sequence | sequence record 197169 | Addgene NGS Result
GTGCGCGGAACCCCTATTTGTTTATTTTTCTAAATACATTCAAATATGTATCCGCTCATGAGACAATAAC
CCTGATAAATGCTTCAATAATATTGAAAAAGGAAGAGTATGAGTATTCAACATTTCCGTGTCGCCCTTAT
TCCCTTTTTTGCGGCATTTTGCCTTCCTGTTTTTGCTCACCCAGAAACGCTGGTGAAAGTAAAAGATGCT
GAAGATCAGTTGGGTGCACGAGTGGGTTACATCGAACTGGATCTCAACAGCGGTAAGATCCTTGAGAGTT
TTCGCCCCGAAGAACGTTTTCCAATGATGAGCACTTTTAAAGTTCTGCTATGTGGCGCGGTATTATCCCG
TGTTGACGCCGGGCAAGAGCAACTCGGTCGCCGCATACACTATTCTCAGAATGACTTGGTTGAGTACTCA
CCAGTCACAGAAAAGCATCTTACGGATGGCATGACAGTAAGAGAATTATGCAGTGCTGCCATAACCATGA
GTGATAACACTGCGGCCAACTTACTTCTGACAACGATCGGAGGACCGAAGGAGCTAACCGCTTTTTTGCA
CAACATGGGGGATCATGTAACTCGCCTTGATCGTTGGGAACCGGAGCTGAATGAAGCCATACCAAACGAC
GAGCGTGACACCACGATGCCTGCAGCAATGGCAACAACGTTGCGCAAACTATTAACTGGCGAACTACTTA
CTCTAGCTTCCCGGCAACAATTAATAGACTGGATGGAGGCGGATAAAGTTGCAGGACCACTTCTGCGCTC
GGCCCTTCCGGCTGGCTGGTTTATTGCTGATAAATCTGGAGCCGGTGAGCGTGGGTCTCGCGGTATCATT
GCAGCACTGGGGCCAGATGGTAAGCCCTCCCGTATCGTAGTTATCTACACGACGGGGAGTCAGGCAACTA
TGGATGAACGAAATAGACAGATCGCTGAGATAGGTGCCTCACTGATTAAGCATTGGTAACTGTCAGACCA
AGTTTACTCATATATACTTTAGATTGATTTAAAACTTCATTTTTAATTTAAAAGGATCTAGGTGAAGATC
CTTTTTGATAATCTCATGACCAAAATCCCTTAACGTGAGTTTTCGTTCCACTGAGCGTCAGACCCCGTAG
AAAAGATCAAAGGATCTTCTTGAGATCCTTTTTTTCTGCGCGTAATCTGCTGCTTGCAAACAAAAAAACC
ACCGCTACCAGCGGTGGTTTGTTTGCCGGATCAAGAGCTACCAACTCTTTTTCCGAAGGTAACTGGCTTC
AGCAGAGCGCAGATACCAAATACTGTCCTTCTAGTGTAGCCGTAGTTAGGCCACCACTTCAAGAACTCTG
TAGCACCGCCTACATACCTCGCTCTGCTAATCCTGTTACCAGTGGCTGCTGCCAGTGGCGATAAGTCGTG
TCTTACCGGGTTGGACTCAAGACGATAGTTACCGGATAAGGCGCAGCGGTCGGGCTGAACGGGGGGTTCG
TGCACACAGCCCAGCTTGGAGCGAACGACCTACACCGAACTGAGATACCTACAGCGTGAGCTATGAGAAA
GCGCCACGCTTCCCGAAGGGAGAAAGGCGGACAGGTATCCGGTAAGCGGCAGGGTCGGAACAGGAGAGCG
CACGAGGGAGCTTCCAGGGGGAAACGCCTGGTATCTTTATAGTCCTGTCGGGTTTCGCCACCTCTGACTT
GAGCGTCGATTTTTGTGATGCTCGTCAGGGGGGCGGAGCCTATGGAAAAACGCCAGCAACGCGGCCTTTT
TACGGTTCCTGGCCTTTTGCTGGCCTTTTGCTCACATGTTCTTTCCTGCGTTATCCCCTGATTCTGTGGA
TAACCGTATTACCGCCTTTGAGTGAGCTGATACCGCTCGCCGCAGCCGAACGACCGAGCGCAGCGAGTCA
GTGAGCGAGGAAGCGGAAGAGCGCCTGATGCGGTATTTTCTCCTTACGCATCTGTGCGGTATTTCACACC
GCAATGGTGCACTCTCAGTACAATCTGCTCTGATGCCGCATAGTTAAGCCAGTATACACTCCGCTATCGC
TACGTGACTGGGTCATGGCTGCGCCCCGACACCCGCCAACACCCGCTGACGCGCCCTGACGGGCTTGTCT
GCTCCCGGCATCCGCTTACAGACAAGCTGTGACCGTCTCCGGGAGCTGCATGTGTCAGAGGTTTTCACCG
TCATCACCGAAACGCGCGAGGCAGCTGCGGTAAAGCTCATCAGCGTGGTCGTGAAGCGATTCACAGATGT
CTGCCTGTTCATCCGCGTCCAGCTCGTTGAGTTTCTCCAGAAGCGTTAATGTCTGGCTTCTGATAAAGCG
GGCCATGTTAAGGGCGGTTTTTTCCTGTTTGGTCACTGATGCCTCCGTGTAAGGGGGATTTCTGTTCATG
GGGGTAATGATACCGATGAAACGAGAGAGGATGCTCACGATACGGGTTACTGATGATGAACATGCCCGGT
TACTGGAACGTTGTGAGGGTAAACAACTGGCGGTATGGATGCGGCGGGACCAGAGAAAAATCACTCAGGG
TCAATGCCAGCGCTTCGTTAATACAGATGTAGGTGTTCCACAGGGTAGCCAGCAGCATCCTGCGATGCAG
ATCCGGAACATAATGGTGCAGGGCGCTGACTTCCGCGTTTCCAGACTTTACGAAACACGGAAACCGAAGA
CCATTCATGTTGTTGCTCAGGTCGCAGACGTTTTGCAGCAGCAGTCGCTTCACGTTCGCTCGCGTATCGG
TGATTCATTCTGCTAACCAGTAAGGCAACCCCGCCAGCCTAGCCGGGTCCTCAACGACAGGAGCACGATC
ATGCGCACCCGTGGCCAGGACCCAACGCTGCCCGAGATGCGCCGCGTGCGGCTGCTGGAGATGGCGGACG
CGATGGATATGTTCTGCCAAGGGTTGGTTTGCGCATTCACAGTTCTCCGCAAGAATTGATTGGCTCCAAT
TCTTGGAGTGGTGAATCCGTTAGCGAGGTGCCGCCGGCTTCCATTCAGGTCGAGGTGGCCCGGCTCCATG
CACCGCGACGCAACGCGGGGAGGCAGACAAGGTATAGGGCGGCGCCTACAATCCATGCCAACCCGTTCCA
TGTGCTCGCCGAGGCGGCATAAATCGCCGTGACGATCAGCGGTCCAATGATCGAAGTTAGGCTGGTAAGA
GCCGCGAGCGATCCTTGAAGCTGTCCCTGATGGTCGTCATCTACCTGCCTGGACAGCATGGCCTGCAACG
CGGGCATCCCGATGCCGCCGGAAGCGAGAAGAATCATAATGGGGAAGGCCATCCAGCCTCGCGTCGCGAA
CGCCAGCAAGACGTAGCCCAGCGCGTCGGCCGCCATGCCGGCGATAATGGCCTGCTTCTCGCCGAAACGT
TTGGTGGCGGGACCAGTGACGAAGGCTTGAGCGAGGGCGTGCAAGATTCCGAATACCGCAAGCGACAGGC
CGATCATCGTCGCGCTCCAGCGAAAGCGGTCCTCGCCGAAAATGACCCAGAGCGCTGCCGGCACCTGTCC
TACGAGTTGCATGATAAAGAAGACAGTCATAAGTGCGGCGACGATAGTCATGCCCCGCGCCCACCGGAAG
GAGCTGACTGGGTTGAAGGCTCTCAAGGGCATCGGTCGAGATCCCGGTGCCTAATGAGTGAGCTAACTTA
CATTAATTGCGTTGCGCTCACTGCCCGCTTTCCAGTCGGGAAACCTGTCGTGCCAGCTGCATTAATGAAT
CGGCCAACGCGCGGGGAGAGGCGGTTTGCGTATTGGGCGCCAGGGTGGTTTTTCTTTTCACCAGTGAGAC
GGGCAACAGCTGATTGCCCTTCACCGCCTGGCCCTGAGAGAGTTGCAGCAAGCGGTCCACGCTGGTTTGC
CCCAGCAGGCGAAAATCCTGTTTGATGGTGGTTAACGGCGGGATATAACATGAGCTGTCTTCGGTATCGT
CGTATCCCACTACCGAGATATCCGCACCAACGCGCAGCCCGGACTCGGTAATGGCGCGCATTGCGCCCAG
CGCCATCTGATCGTTGGCAACCAGCATCGCAGTGGGAACGATGCCCTCATTCAGCATTTGCATGGTTTGT
TGAAAACCGGACATGGCACTCCAGTCGCCTTCCCGTTCCGCTATCGGCTGAATTTGATTGCGAGTGAGAT
ATTTATGCCAGCCAGCCAGACGCAGACGCGCCGAGACAGAACTTAATGGGCCCGCTAACAGCGCGATTTG
CTGGTGACCCAATGCGACCAGATGCTCCACGCCCAGTCGCGTACCGTCTTCATGGGAGAAAATAATACTG
TTGATGGGTGTCTGGTCAGAGACATCAAGAAATAACGCCGGAACATTAGTGCAGGCAGCTTCCACAGCAA
TGGCATCCTGGTCATCCAGCGGATAGTTAATGATCAGCCCACTGACGCGTTGCGCGAGAAGATTGTGCAC
CGCCGCTTTACAGGCTTCGACGCCGCTTCGTTCTACCATCGACACCACCACGCTGGCACCCAGTTGATCG
GCGCGAGATTTAATCGCCGCGACAATTTGCGACGGCGCGTGCAGGGCCAGACTGGAGGTGGCAACGCCAA
TCAGCAACGACTGTTTGCCCGCCAGTTGTTGTGCCACGCGGTTGGGAATGTAATTCAGCTCCGCCATCGC
CGCTTCCACTTTTTCCCGCGTTTTCGCAGAAACGTGGCTGGCCTGGTTCACCACGCGGGAAACGGTCTGA
TAAGAGACACCGGCATACTCTGCGACATCGTATAACGTTACTGGTTTCACATTCACCACCCTGAATTGAC
TCTCTTCCGGGCGCTATCATGCCATACCGCGAAAGGTTTTGCGCCATTCGATGGTGTCCGGGATCTCGAC
GCTCTCCCTTATGCGACTCCTGCATTAGGAAGCAGCCCAGTAGTAGGTTGAGGCCGTTGAGCACCGCCGC
CGCAAGGAATGGTGCATGCAAGGAGATGGCGCCCAACAGTCCCCCGGCCACGGGGCCTGCCACCATACCC
ACGCCGAAACAAGCGCTCATGAGCCCGAAGTGGCGAGCCCGATCTTCCCCATCGGTGATGTCGGCGATAT
AGGCGCCAGCAACCGCACCTGTGGCGCCGGTGATGCCGGCCACGATGCGTCCGGCGTAGAGGATCGAGAT
CTCGATCCCGCGAAATTAATACGACTCACTATAGGGGAATTGTGAGCGGATAACAATTCCCCTCTAGAAA
TAATTTTGTTTAACTTTAAGAAGGAGATATACCATGAGCGTAGCGCGGTTTCCACATGGCTTCCTGTGGG
GCACTGCTACCGCCGCATACCAAATAGAGGGTGCCGTCGGAGAAGACGGACGGGGGCCGTCAATCTGGGA
CGCCTTTTCGCACGCCCCCGGCAAAACGTACCAGGGGCACACTGGGGATGTTGCATGTGACCACTATCAC
CGTTGGCCAGATGACGTACGTCTTTTGCGCGAATTGGGTGCCCCCGCCTATCGCTTCTCAATAGCCTGGC
CTCGTGTCTTCCCCGAAGGTACAGGGGCTCCTAACGAGCCCGGCCTTACTTTCTATGAACGGCTTGTAGA
CGCACTGCTTGAAGCCGGTATAACGCCATTTGTTACACTGTATCATTGGGACCTGCCGCAAGCGTTACAG
GACCGGGGGGGTTGGTCCGAACGGTCCACAGCTGAGGCGTTCGCGAGATACGCTGAAGTGGTAACTCGTC
GGTTAGGCGATCGTGTGCGGTACTGGATCACCCATAACGAGCCGTGGGTGGTGGCGTACCTGGGTCACTA
CTTAGGCGTTCATGCACCGGGTATTCAAGACTTACCCACCGCGATTCGTGTTAGTCACGAGTTACTTGTA
TCACACGGACTGGCTGCACAGGCAATTCGGGCTGCGTCGCCACAGGCGGTAGTCGGGATTACCCTGAATC
TGAGTCCTGTCGAAAGTGCCTCGGATCAACCTGACGACCGCGCTGCAGCACAACTTTTCGATGGCTTGCT
GAACCGTTGGTTCTTAGACCCTGTATTTGGACGGGGATACCCACTTGATGTACGGGAGCGTTTAGCTCCT
TATTTCGATCCCCCAGACACCGACCTTCCAACCATAGCCCAACCACTTGACTTTCTTGGCATTAACTATT
ACGCCCCGGCATTTATCAGAGCTGTACCCCAAGAACAAAATTTGTTGGGTTTGGCGCAATTGGAGCCCAA
AGCGTTAGCAGACAGAGGATATCAGTTAACTGACATGGGCTGGCCGGTTGTCCCCGAAGGTTTAGAACAC
TTATTGCTGCGCATCAGTAGAGAGTATGCGCCACGCGAGTTATTTATAACCGAAAACGGTGCCGCCTATC
CTGACCAATTAGTTGCAGGCCGGGTACAGGACGACCAAAGAATTGCTTATTTAGCTGCGCACTTCGCTGC
CGCTTACAGAGCAGTCCGGGCCGGTGTTCCACTTAAGGGATATTTCGTGTGGTCCCTTCTGGATAACTTT
GAATGGGCGCATGGATATTCCAAACGGTTCGGCATCGTCTATGTTGATTATGAATCACTTTCTCGTTTCC
CGAAAGCGAGTTTCAGCTGGTACCGTGACATCGTCGCAAGAAATGCTTTGGTGGAAGGTTAGGGATCCGG
CTGCTAACAAAGCCCGAAAGGAAGCTGAGTTGGCTGCTGCCACCGCTGAGCAATAACTAGCATAACCCCT
TGGGGCCTCTAAACGGGTCTTGAGGGGTTTTTTGCTGAAAGGAGGAACTATATCCGGATATCCCGCAAGA
GGCCCGGCAGTACCGGCATAACCAAGCCTATGCCTACAGCATCCAGGGTGACGGTGCCGAGGATGACGAT
GAGCGCATTGTTAGATTTCATACACGGTGCCTGACTGCGTTAGCAATTTAACTGTGATAAACTACCGCAT
TAAAGCTTATCGATGATAAGCTGTCAAACATGAGAATTCTTGAAGACGAAAGGGCCTCGTGATACGCCTA
TTTTTATAGGTTAATGTCATGATAATAATGGTTTCTTAGACGTCAGGTGGCACTTTTCGGGGAAAT
Features (pLannotate 1.2.2; 19 found; start..end, strand, type, name):
      4..108     +  promoter       AmpR promoter: bla
    109..969     +  CDS            AmpR: β-lactamase; bla; confers resistance to ampicillin, carbenicillin, and related antibiotics
   1140..1728    +  rep_origin     ori: high-copy-number ColE1/pMB1/pBR322/pUC origin of replication
   1914..2053    -  misc_feature   bom: basis of mobility region from pBR322
   2155..2346    -  CDS            rop: Rop protein, which maintains plasmids at low copy number; rop
   2363..2743    +  CDS            YPB1_ECOLX: Protein predicted: Swiss-Prot protein existence level 4. From Escherichia coli.
   2985..3609    -  CDS            TcR (fragment): tetracycline efflux protein; tet; confers resistance to tetracycline
   3624..3645    -  protein_bind   CAP binding site: CAP binding activates transcription in the presence of cAMP. E. coli catabolite activator protein
   3658..4740    -  CDS            lacI: lac repressor; lacI; The lac repressor binds to the lac operator to inhibit transcription in E. coli. This inhibition can be relieved by adding lactose or isopropyl-β-D-thiogalactopyranoside (IPTG).
   4741..4818    -  promoter       lacI promoter: lacI
   4826..5105    -  CDS            TcR (fragment): tetracycline efflux protein; tet; confers resistance to tetracycline
   5127..5145    +  promoter       T7 promoter: promoter for bacteriophage T7 RNA polymerase
   5146..5170    +  protein_bind   lac operator: The lac repressor binds to the lac operator to inhibit transcription in E. coli. This inhibition can be relieved by adding lactose or isopropyl-β-D-thiogalactopyranoside (IPTG). lac repressor encoded by lacI
   5185..5207    +  RBS            RBS: efficient ribosome binding site from bacteriophage T7 gene 10 (Olins and Rangwala, 1989)
   5214..6551    +  CDS            bglA: BGLA_BACCI - Experimental evidence at protein level: Swiss-Prot protein existence level 1. From Bacillus circulans.
   6580..6629    +  CDS            SET1 (fragment): solubility-enhancement tag derived from T7 phage gene 10B
   6637..6684    +  terminator     T7 terminator: transcription terminator for bacteriophage T7 RNA polymerase
   6707..6811    -  CDS            TcR (fragment): tetracycline efflux protein; tet; confers resistance to tetracycline
   6859..6887    -  promoter       tet promoter: E. coli promoter for tetracycline efflux protein gene
