[The description below was written by a language model from this plasmid's Addgene catalogue record and pLannotate feature annotations shown in this document.]
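Description:
pET_BGL1 is a bacterial expression plasmid built on the pET16b backbone that carries a β-glucosidase gene (bgl) from the thermophilic bacterium Thermomicrobium roseum for inducible production in E. coli. It is about 7 kb in total, with an insert of roughly 1.36 kb cloned between XbaI and BamHI sites that both remain intact. The plasmid replicates from a pBR322-type ColE1 origin accompanied by the bom mobility region and the rop gene, which together keep it at the low copy number listed in the record. It is selected with ampicillin through a bla (AmpR) cassette driven by its own promoter. Several short tetracycline-resistance fragments and the tet promoter are non-functional remnants of the pBR322 ancestry of the backbone.

The expression cassette follows the standard pET layout: a T7 promoter immediately followed by a lac operator, the strong T7 gene 10 ribosome binding site, the β-glucosidase coding sequence, and a T7 terminator. A plasmid-borne lacI gene with its own promoter supplies lac repressor, which holds transcription off until IPTG or lactose is added. Expression therefore requires a host that provides T7 RNA polymerase. The automated annotation labels the open reading frame as bglA by similarity to a Bacillus circulans homologue, but the catalogue entry identifies the source as T. roseum. Because the insert was introduced at XbaI, upstream of the ribosome binding site, the His tag of pET16b is probably not fused to the enzyme, and no tag is annotated or listed. The small gene 10-related fragment annotated downstream of the coding sequence appears to be backbone sequence rather than a fusion. The plasmid was deposited in connection with work on an automated microfluidic induction system for synthetic biology, where it provides IPTG-inducible expression of the enzyme.
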