Addgene plasmid #101910: pET_BGL1
Purpose: Expresses a β-glucosidase gene from Thermomicrobium roseum in E. coli under the control of the pET system.
Depositing lab: Steve Shih. Depositing organization: Concordia University. Publication: An Automated Induction Microfluidics System for Synthetic Biology. Husser MC, Vo PQN, Sinha H, Ahmadi F, Shih SCC. ACS Synth Biol. 2018 Mar 16;7(3):933-944. doi: 10.1021/acssynbio.8b00025. Epub 2018 Mar 8. PubMed 29516725.
Backbone
  Vector backbone: pET16b
  Backbone size w/o insert (bp): 5711
  Total vector size (bp): 6999
  Vector type: Bacterial Expression, Synthetic Biology
Growth in bacteria
  Bacterial resistance: Ampicillin, 100 μg/mL
  Growth temperature: 37°C
  Growth strain: DH5alpha
  Copy number: Low Copy
Gene/Insert
  Gene/Insert name: β-glucosidase (alt name: bgl)
  Species: Thermomicrobium roseum
  Insert size (bp): 1359
  GenBank ID: WP_015922700.1
  Promoter: T7+LacO
  Cloning method: Restriction Enzyme; 5′ cloning site XbaI (not destroyed); 3′ cloning site BamHI (not destroyed)
  Sequencing primers: 5′ ttcccctctagaaataattttgtttaactttaagaag; 3′ gcagccggatccCTAACC
Terms and licenses: Academic/Nonprofit Terms; Industry Terms: Not Available to Industry
How to cite: pET_BGL1 was a gift from Steve Shih (Addgene plasmid # 101910 ; http://n2t.net/addgene:101910 ; RRID:Addgene_101910)
